Addgene plasmid #158200: CMV-10xMS2 oligo-library based
Purpose: Cassette of 10 different binding sites with high affinity to MS2 phage coat protein, as extracted from the oligo pool experiment.
Depositing lab: Roee Amit. Depositing organization: Technion Research and Development Foundation. Publication: Overcoming the design, build, test bottleneck for synthesis of nonrepetitive protein-RNA cassettes. Katz N, Tripto E, Granik N, Goldberg S, Atar O, Yakhini Z, Orenstein Y, Amit R. Nat Commun. 2021 Mar 11;12(1):1576. doi: 10.1038/s41467-021-21578-6. PubMed 33707432.
Backbone
  Vector backbone: CMV-SV40
  Vector type: Mammalian Expression, Synthetic Biology
Growth in bacteria
  Bacterial resistance: Ampicillin, 100 μg/mL
  Growth temperature: 37°C
  Growth strain: DH5alpha
  Copy number: High Copy
Gene/Insert
  Gene/Insert name: 10 binding sites of MS2 from oligo library experiment
  Species: Synthetic
  Insert size (bp): 430
  Promoter: CMV
  Cloning method: Restriction Enzyme; 5′ cloning site EcoRI (not destroyed); 3′ cloning site EcoRI (not destroyed)
  Sequencing primers: 5′ GGCACCAAAATCAACGGGACTTTCCAAAATG
Terms and licenses: Academic/Nonprofit Terms; Industry Terms: Not Available to Industry
How to cite: CMV-10xMS2 oligo-library based was a gift from Roee Amit (Addgene plasmid # 158200 ; http://n2t.net/addgene:158200 ; RRID:Addgene_158200)
