[The description below was written by a language model from this plasmid's Addgene catalogue record and pLannotate feature annotations shown in this document.]
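Description:
CMV-10xMS2 oligo-library based is a 4.1 kb mammalian expression and synthetic-biology plasmid on a backbone recorded as CMV-SV40. It is propagated in E. coli as a high-copy plasmid through a ColE1/pUC-type origin and selected with ampicillin through the bla gene and its native promoter. An f1 bacteriophage origin is also present. The short lacZα, tetracycline-resistance and SV40 large T antigen fragments found by annotation appear to be non-functional remnants of earlier vector construction, not working parts.

The payload is a synthetic insert of about 430 bp carrying ten different RNA binding sites for the MS2 phage coat protein. According to the record, these sites were selected for high affinity from an oligo pool experiment. The insert was cloned between two retained EcoRI sites. The feature table does not annotate it, but it presumably lies in the unannotated interval between the CMV promoter and the SV40 polyadenylation signal. The human CMV immediate-early enhancer and promoter drive transcription, and the SV40 poly(A) signal is positioned to terminate it, although that signal is annotated on the opposite strand. Upstream of the CMV enhancer, a synthetic poly(A) signal and the α2-globin RNA polymerase II pause site act as an insulator, limiting read-through from the backbone into the cassette.

Because the ten sites differ from one another, the cassette avoids the repetitive sequence of conventional tandem MS2 hairpin arrays. The associated publication title identifies nonrepetitive protein-RNA cassettes as the design goal. Such arrays are generally used to recruit coat-protein fusions, such as fluorescent ones, to a transcript in mammalian cells. The record does not state a specific application beyond supplying the binding-site cassette, and no coat protein or reporter gene is encoded.
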