Features (pLannotate 1.2.2; 12 found; start..end, strand, type, name):
    103..151     +  polyA_signal   poly(A) signal: synthetic polyadenylation signal
    165..256     +  misc_feature   pause site: RNA polymerase II transcriptional pause signal from the human α2 globin gene
    323..626     +  enhancer       CMV enhancer: human cytomegalovirus immediate early enhancer
    627..830     +  promoter       CMV promoter: human cytomegalovirus (CMV) immediate early promoter
   1337..1458    -  polyA_signal   SV40 poly(A) signal: SV40 polyadenylation signal
   1481..1549    -  CDS            large T antigen (fragment): large T antigen from SV40 (simian virus 40)
   1571..1702    +  CDS            TcR (fragment): tetracycline efflux protein; tet; confers resistance to tetracycline
   1882..2470    -  rep_origin     ori: high-copy-number ColE1/pMB1/pBR322/pUC origin of replication
   2641..3501    -  CDS            AmpR: β-lactamase; bla; confers resistance to ampicillin, carbenicillin, and related antibiotics
   3502..3606    -  promoter       AmpR promoter: bla
   3633..4061    +  rep_origin     f1 ori (sequence partly withheld): f1 bacteriophage origin of replication; arrow indicates direction of (+) strand synthesis
   4093..44      -  CDS            lacZα (fragment) (across the origin): LacZα fragment of β-galactosidase; lacZ fragment
>Addgene plasmid #158200 | CMV-10xMS2 oligo-library based | addgene full sequence | sequence record 311813 | Addgene NGS Result
TTGGGAAGGGCGATCGGTGCGGGCCTCTTCGCTATTACGCCAGCCCAAGCTACCATGATAAGTAAGTAAT
ATTAAGGTACGGGAGGTACTTGGAGCGGCCGCAATAAAATATCTTTATTTTCATTACATCTGTGTGTTGG
TTTTTTGTGTGAATCGATAGTACTAACATACGCTCTCCATCAAAACAAAACGAAACAAAACAAACTAGCA
AAATAGGCTGTCCCCAGTGCAAGTGCAGGTGCCAGAACATTTCTCTGGTACCTAGTTATTAATAGTAATC
AATTACGGGGTCATTAGTTCATAGCCCATATATGGAGTTCCGCGTTACATAACTTACGGTAAATGGCCCG
CCTGGCTGACCGCCCAACGACCCCCGCCCATTGACGTCAATAATGACGTATGTTCCCATAGTAACGCCAA
TAGGGACTTTCCATTGACGTCAATGGGTGGAGTATTTACGGTAAACTGCCCACTTGGCAGTACATCAAGT
GTATCATATGCCAAGTACGCCCCCTATTGACGTCAATGACGGTAAATGGCCCGCCTGGCATTATGCCCAG
TACATGACCTTATGGGACTTTCCTACTTGGCAGTACATCTACGTATTAGTCATCGCTATTACCATGGTGA
TGCGGTTTTGGCAGTACATCAATGGGCGTGGATAGCGGTTTGACTCACGGGGATTTCCAAGTCTCCACCC
CATTGACGTCAATGGGAGTTTGTTTTGGCACCAAAATCAACGGGACTTTCCAAAATGTCGTAACAACTCC
GCCCCATTGACGCAAATGGGCGGTAGGCGTGTACGGTGGGAGGTCTATATAAGCAGAGCTGGTTTATGAA
CCGTCAGATCCGAGCTCCTATCTAGCGTCGCGTTGACGAATTCTTACATGAAGACGATTACGCTTCACGC
CTGCTGGTCGTGACAGTTGACCATTAGGCAACTCGAGACAATGCTACCTTACCGTCGGCCCACTTGTTTT
TACCCATGAGAACACGATTACGGTTCTCGCCTGCTGGTCGTGACACATGAGGATTACCCATGTGAAACAG
CCGTCGCCTTGAAGCCGAGAACAACTTGACCATTAGGCAAGTATGGATTGGGTCTCCAATTCCTGTCTGT
AGATCACCATTAGGGATCTCATCAGGCTTCGCAGTATGCAACGCTTGCGATGCGAGGATTACCCGCATTT
CACCGCTTTCCTAAGAGTTCAGCATTAGCGAACTGTACTAACTCGCAGTTGTGAGGAGTACCCACAACAG
AAACGTCACGTCCTGGCACATGAGGATTACCCATGTGGAAGAATTCCCCCTAAGCTTCCGCTTCGAGCAG
ACATGATAAGATACATTGATGAGTTTGGACAAACCACAACTAGAATGCAGTGAAAAAAATGCTTTATTTG
TGAAATTTGTGATGCTATTGCTTTATTTGTAACCATTATAAGCTGCAATAAACAAGTTAACAACAACAAT
TGCATTCATTTTATGTTTCAGGTTCAGGGGGAGGTGTGGGAGGTTTTTTAAAGCAAGTAAAACCTCTACA
AATGTGGTAAAATCGATAAGGATCGAGTATGTCGACCGATGCCCTTGAGAGCCTTCAACCCAGTCAGCTC
CTTCCGGTGGGCGCGGGGCATGACTATCGTCGCCGCACTTATGACTGTCTTCTTTATCATGCAACTCGTA
GGACAGGTGCCGGCAGCGCTCTTCCGCTTCCTCGCTCACTGACTCGCTGCGCTCGGTCGTTCGGCTGCGG
CGAGCGGTATCAGCTCACTCAAAGGCGGTAATACGGTTATCCACAGAATCAGGGGATAACGCAGGAAAGA
ACATGTGAGCAAAAGGCCAGCAAAAGGCCAGGAACCGTAAAAAGGCCGCGTTGCTGGCGTTTTTCCATAG
GCTCCGCCCCCCTGACGAGCATCACAAAAATCGACGCTCAAGTCAGAGGTGGCGAAACCCGACAGGACTA
TAAAGATACCAGGCGTTTCCCCCTGGAAGCTCCCTCGTGCGCTCTCCTGTTCCGACCCTGCCGCTTACCG
GATACCTGTCCGCCTTTCTCCCTTCGGGAAGCGTGGCGCTTTCTCATAGCTCACGCTGTAGGTATCTCAG
TTCGGTGTAGGTCGTTCGCTCCAAGCTGGGCTGTGTGCACGAACCCCCCGTTCAGCCCGACCGCTGCGCC
TTATCCGGTAACTATCGTCTTGAGTCCAACCCGGTAAGACACGACTTATCGCCACTGGCAGCAGCCACTG
GTAACAGGATTAGCAGAGCGAGGTATGTAGGCGGTGCTACAGAGTTCTTGAAGTGGTGGCCTAACTACGG
CTACACTAGAAGAACAGTATTTGGTATCTGCGCTCTGCTGAAGCCAGTTACCTTCGGAAAAAGAGTTGGT
AGCTCTTGATCCGGCAAACAAACCACCGCTGGTAGCGGTGGTTTTTTTGTTTGCAAGCAGCAGATTACGC
GCAGAAAAAAAGGATCTCAAGAAGATCCTTTGATCTTTTCTACGGGGTCTGACGCTCAGTGGAACGAAAA
CTCACGTTAAGGGATTTTGGTCATGAGATTATCAAAAAGGATCTTCACCTAGATCCTTTTAAATTAAAAA
TGAAGTTTTAAATCAATCTAAAGTATATATGAGTAAACTTGGTCTGACAGTTACCAATGCTTAATCAGTG
AGGCACCTATCTCAGCGATCTGTCTATTTCGTTCATCCATAGTTGCCTGACTCCCCGTCGTGTAGATAAC
TACGATACGGGAGGGCTTACCATCTGGCCCCAGTGCTGCAATGATACCGCGAGACCCACGCTCACCGGCT
CCAGATTTATCAGCAATAAACCAGCCAGCCGGAAGGGCCGAGCGCAGAAGTGGTCCTGCAACTTTATCCG
CCTCCATCCAGTCTATTAATTGTTGCCGGGAAGCTAGAGTAAGTAGTTCGCCAGTTAATAGTTTGCGCAA
CGTTGTTGCCATTGCTACAGGCATCGTGGTGTCACGCTCGTCGTTTGGTATGGCTTCATTCAGCTCCGGT
TCCCAACGATCAAGGCGAGTTACATGATCCCCCATGTTGTGCAAAAAAGCGGTTAGCTCCTTCGGTCCTC
CGATCGTTGTCAGAAGTAAGTTGGCCGCAGTGTTATCACTCATGGTTATGGCAGCACTGCATAATTCTCT
TACTGTCATGCCATCCGTAAGATGCTTTTCTGTGACTGGTGAGTACTCAACCAAGTCATTCTGAGAATAG
TGTATGCGGCGACCGAGTTGCTCTTGCCCGGCGTCAATACGGGATAATACCGCGCCACATAGCAGAACTT
TAAAAGTGCTCATCATTGGAAAACGTTCTTCGGGGCGAAAACTCTCAAGGATCTTACCGCTGTTGAGATC
CAGTTCGATGTAACCCACTCGTGCACCCAACTGATCTTCAGCATCTTTTACTTTCACCAGCGTTTCTGGG
TGAGCAAAAACAGGAAGGCAAAATGCCGCAAAAAAGGGAATAAGGGCGACACGGAAATGTTGAATACTCA
TACTCTTCCTTTTTCAATATTATTGAAGCATTTATCAGGGTTATTGTCTCATGAGCGGATACATATTTGA
ATGTATTTAGAAAAATAAACAAATAGGGGTTCCGCGCACATTTCCCCGAAAAGTGCCACCTG
[124 nt withheld, positions 3633-3756]
C
[91 nt withheld, positions 3758-3848]
A
[49 nt withheld, positions 3850-3898]
CCTTTGACGTTGGAGTCCACGTTCTTT
[37 nt withheld, positions 3926-3962]
ACCCTATCTCGGTCTATTCTTTTGATTTATAAGGGATTTTGCCGATTTCGGCCTATTGGTTAAAAAATGA
GCTGATTTAACAAAAATTTAACGCGAATTTTAACAAAATATTAACGCTTACAATTTGCCATTCGCCATTC
AGGCTGCGCAACTG
