>Addgene plasmid #158200 | CMV-10xMS2 oligo-library based | depositor partial sequence | sequence record 305953 | sequence of binding sites cassette
CCGTACCACTTCCCGCCCCATTTGACGCAATGGGCGGTTAGGCGTTGTTACGGTGGGAAGGTTCCTATAT
AAGCAGAAGCTGGTTTATGAACCGTCAGAGACCGAGCTCCTATCTGGCGTCGCGTTGACGAATTCTTACA
TGAAGACGATTACGCTTCACGCCTGCTGGTCGTGACAGTTGACCATTAGGCAACTCGAGACAATGCTACC
TTACCGTCGGCCCACTTGTTTTTACCCATGAGAACACGATTACGGTTCTCGCCTGCTGGTCGTGACACAT
GAGGATTACCCATGTGAAACAGCCGTCGCCTTGAAGCCGAGAACAACTTGACCATTAGGCAAGTATGGAT
TGGGTCTCCAATTCCTGTCTGTAGATCACCATTAGGGATCTCATCAGGCTTCGCAGTATGCAACGCTTGC
GATGCGAGGATTACCCGCATTTCACCGCTTTCCTAAGAGTTCAGCATTAGCGAACTGTACTAACTCGCAG
TTGTGAGGAGTACCCACAACAGAAACGTCACGTCCTGGCACATGAGGATTACCCATGTGGAAGAATTCCC
CCTAAGCTTCCGCTTCGAGCAGACATGATAAGATACATTGATGAGTTTGGACAAACCACAACTAGAATGC
AGTGAAAAAAATGCTTTATTTGTGAAATTTGTGATGCTATTGCTTTATTTGTAACCATTATAAGCTGCAA
TAAACAAGTTAACAACAACAATTGCATTCATTTTATGTTTCAGGTCAGGGGGAGGTGTTGTGGAAAGTTT
TTTTAAACCAAGTAAAACCTCTACAAATGTGGTAAAATCGATAAGGATCGAGTATGTCGACCGATGCCCT
TGAGAGCCTTCAACCCAGTCAGCTCCTTCCGGTGGGCGCGGGGCATGACTATCGTCGCCGCACTTATGAC
TGTCTTCTTTATCATGCAACTCGTAGGACAGGTGCCGGCAGCGCTCTTCCGCTTCCTCGCTCACTGACTC
GCTGCGCTCGGTCGTTCGGCTGCGGCGAGCGGTATCAGCTCACTCAAAGGCGGTAATACGGTTATCCACA
GAATCAGGGGATAACGCAGGAAAGAACATGTGAGCAAAAGGCCAGCCGAAGGCCAGGAAACCGTAAAAAA
GGCCCCGTTGCTGGCGTTTTTTCCATAGGCTCCCCCCCCCCTGACAAACATCACAAAAAATCGAACCCTC
AATTCCAAAGGTGGCCAAAACCCGGACAGGAACTATAAAAGATACCCAGGCGTTTTCCCCCCTGGAAAAC
TCCCCTCCTTGCCCCTCCCCTGTTTCCAACCCCCGCCCCCTTTCCGGAAACCCGTCCCCCCTTTTTTCCC
TTCGGGGAAAGGTGGGGCTTTTTCCAAACCCCCCCTTTTTAAGTTTTCCCCTTTTCGGGTGTGCTTTTCC
CCCCCCCCGGGGGGGGTGTGTTGGCCACACCCCCCCCCCTTTTTCCCCACCCCCGCCCCCTTTCCCGAAA
ATTAATT
