>Addgene plasmid #158200 | CMV-10xMS2 oligo-library based | depositor partial sequence | sequence record 305959 | Sequence of backbone
GCCGCTTCGAGCAGACATGATAAGATACATTGATGAGTTTGGACAAACCACAACTAGAATGCAGTGAAAA
AAATGCTTTATTTGTGAAATTTGTGATGCTATTGCTTTATTTGTAACCATTATAAGCTGCAATAAACAAG
TTAACAACAACAATTGCATTCATTTTATGTTTCAGGTTCAGGGGGAGGTGTGGGAGGTTTTTTAAAGCAA
GTAAAACCTCTACAAATGTGGTAAAATCGATAAGGATCGAGTATGTCGACCGATGCCCTTGAGAGCCTTC
AACCCAGTCAGCTCCTTCCGGTGGGCGCGGGGCATGACTATCGTCGCCGCACTTATGACTGTCTTCTTTA
TCATGCAACTCGTAGGACAGGTGCCGGCAGCGCTCTTCCGCTTCCTCGCTCACTGACTCGCTGCGCTCGG
TCGTTCGGCTGCGGCGAGCGGTATCAGCTCACTCAAAGGCGGTAATACGGTTATCCACAGAATCAGGGGA
TAACGCAGGAAAGAACATGTGAGCAAAAGGCCAGCAAAAGGCCAGGAACCGTAAAAAGGCCGCGTTGCTG
GCGTTTTTCCATAGGCTCCGCCCCCCTGACGAGCATCACAAAAATCGACGCTCAAGTCAGAGGTGGCGAA
ACCCGACAGGACTATAAAGATACCAGGCGTTTCCCCCTGGAAGCTCCCTCGTGCGCTCTCCTGTTCCGAC
CCTGCCGCTTACCGGATACCTGTCCGCCTTTCTCCCTTCGGGAAGCGTGGCGCTTTCTCAATGCTCACGC
TGTAGGTATCTCAGTTCGGTGTAGGTCGTTCGCTCCAAGCTGGGCTGTGTGCACGAACCCCCCGTTCAGC
CCGACCGCTGCGCCTTATCCGGTAACTATCGTCTTGAGTCCAACCCGGTAAGACACGACTTATCGCCACT
GGCAGCAGCCACTGGTAACAGGATTAGCAGAGCGAGGTATGTAGGCGGTGCTACAGAGTTCTTGAAGTGG
TGGCCTAACTACGGCTACACTAGAAGGACAGTATTTGGTATCTGCGCTCTGCTGAAGCCAGTTACCTTCG
GAAAAAGAGTTGGTAGCTCTTGATCCGGCAAACAAACCACCGCTGGTAGCGGTGGTTTTTTTGTTTGCAA
GCAGCAGATTACGCGCAGAAAAAAAGGATCTCAAGAAGATCCTTTGATCTTTTCTACGGGGTCTGACGCT
CAGTGGAACGAAAACTCACGTTAAGGGATTTTGGTCATGAGATTATCAAAAAGGATCTTCACCTAGATCC
TTTTAAATTAAAAATGAAGTTTTAAATCAATCTAAAGTATATATGAGTAAACTTGGTCTGACAGTTACCA
ATGCTTAATCAGTGAGGCACCTATCTCAGCGATCTGTCTATTTCGTTCATCCATAGTTGCCTGACTCCCC
GTCGTGTAGATAACTACGATACGGGAGGGCTTACCATCTGGCCCCAGTGCTGCAATGATACCGCGAGACC
CACGCTCACCGGCTCCAGATTTATCAGCAATAAACCAGCCAGCCGGAAGGGCCGAGCGCAGAAGTGGTCC
TGCAACTTTATCCGCCTCCATCCAGTCTATTAATTGTTGCCGGGAAGCTAGAGTAAGTAGTTCGCCAGTT
AATAGTTTGCGCAACGTTGTTGCCATTGCTACAGGCATCGTGGTGTCACGCTCGTCGTTTGGTATGGCTT
CATTCAGCTCCGGTTCCCAACGATCAAGGCGAGTTACATGATCCCCCATGTTGTGCAAAAAAGCGGTTAG
CTCCTTCGGTCCTCCGATCGTTGTCAGAAGTAAGTTGGCCGCAGTGTTATCACTCATGGTTATGGCAGCA
CTGCATAATTCTCTTACTGTCATGCCATCCGTAAGATGCTTTTCTGTGACTGGTGAGTACTCAACCAAGT
CATTCTGAGAATAGTGTATGCGGCGACCGAGTTGCTCTTGCCCGGCGTCAATACGGGATAATACCGCGCC
ACATAGCAGAACTTTAAAAGTGCTCATCATTGGAAAACGTTCTTCGGGGCGAAAACTCTCAAGGATCTTA
CCGCTGTTGAGATCCAGTTCGATGTAACCCACTCGTGCACCCAACTGATCTTCAGCATCTTTTACTTTCA
CCAGCGTTTCTGGGTGAGCAAAAACAGGAAGGCAAAATGCCGCAAAAAAGGGAATAAGGGCGACACGGAA
ATGTTGAATACTCATACTCTTCCTTTTTCAATATTATTGAAGCATTTATCAGGGTTATTGTCTCATGAGC
GGATACATATTTGAATGTATTTAGAAAAATAAACAAATAGGGGTTCCGCGCACATTTCCCCGAAAAGTGC
CACCTG
[124 nt withheld, positions 2317-2440]
C
[91 nt withheld, positions 2442-2532]
A
[49 nt withheld, positions 2534-2582]
CCTTTGACGTTGGAGTCCACGTTCTTT
[37 nt withheld, positions 2610-2646]
ACCCTATCTCGGTCTATTCTTTTGATTTATAAGGGATTTTGCCGATTTCGGCCTATTGGTTAAAAAATGA
GCTGATTTAACAAAAATTTAACGCGAATTTTAACAAAATATTAACGTTTACAATTTCCCATTCGCCATTC
AGGCTGCGCAACTGTTGGGAAGGGCGATCGGTGCGGGCCTCTTCGCTATTACGCCAGCCCAAGCTACCAT
GATAAGTAAGTAATATTAAGGTACGGGAGGTACTTGGAGCGGCCGCAATAAAATATCTTTATTTTCATTA
CATCTGTGTGTTGGTTTTTTGTGTGAATCGATAGTACTAACATACGCTCTCCATCAAAACAAAACGAAAC
AAAACAAACTAGCAAAATAGGCTGTCCCCAGTGCAAGTGCAGGTGCCAGAACATTTCTCTGGTACCTAGT
TATTAATAGTAATCAATTACGGGGTCATTAGTTCATAGCCCATATATGGAGTTCCGCGTTACATAACTTA
CGGTAAATGGCCCGCCTGGCTGACCGCCCAACGACCCCCGCCCATTGACGTCAATAATGACGTATGTTCC
CATAGTAACGCCAATAGGGACTTTCCATTGACGTCAATGGGTGGAGTATTTACGGTAAACTGCCCACTTG
GCAGTACATCAAGTGTATCATATGCCAAGTACGCCCCCTATTGACGTCAATGACGGTAAATGGCCCGCCT
GGCATTATGCCCAGTACATGACCTTATGGGACTTTCCTACTTGGCAGTACATCTACGTATTAGTCATCGC
TATTACCATGGTGATGCGGTTTTGGCAGTACATCAATGGGCGTGGATAGCGGTTTGACTCACGGGGATTT
CCAAGTCTCCACCCCATTGACGTCAATGGGAGTTTGTTTTGGCACCAAAATCAACGGGACTTTCCAAAAT
GTCGTAACAACTCCGCCCCATTGACGCAAATGGGCGGTAGGCGTGTACGGTGGGAGGTCTATATAAGCAG
AGCTGGTTTATGAACCGTCAGATCCGAGCTCCTATCTAGCGTCGCGTTGACCAT
